>Addgene plasmid #161477 | pDONR221-SFXN1_STOP | addgene full sequence | sequence record 387143 | Addgene NGS Result
CAAATAATGATTTTATTTTGACTGATAGTGACCTGTTCGTTGCAACACATTGATGAGCAATGCTTTTTTA
TAATGCCAACTTTGTACAAAAAAGCAGGCTCCACCATGTCTGGCGAGCTGCCCCCTAACATCAATATCAA
GGAGCCAAGATGGGACCAGAGCACCTTCATCGGCCGCGCCAACCACTTCTTTACCGTGACAGATCCCCGG
AACATCCTGCTGACAAATGAGCAGCTGGAGAGCGCCCGGAAGATCGTGCACGACTACAGACAGGGAATCG
TGCCACCAGGACTGACCGAGAACGAGCTGTGGAGAGCCAAGTACATCTATGACTCCGCCTTCCACCCAGA
TACAGGCGAGAAGATGATCCTGATCGGCAGGATGTCTGCCCAGGTGCCCATGAATATGACCATCACAGGC
TGCATGATGACCTTTTATCGCACCACACCTGCCGTGCTGTTCTGGCAGTGGATCAACCAGTCCTTTAATG
CCGTGGTGAACTACACAAATAGGTCTGGCGACGCCCCTCTGACCGTGAACGAGCTGGGCACAGCCTATGT
GAGCGCCACCACAGGAGCAGTGGCAACCGCCCTGGGCCTGAATGCACTGACAAAGCACGTGTCCCCACTG
ATCGGCCGCTTCGTGCCCTTTGCCGCAGTGGCCGCCGCCAACTGTATCAATATCCCCCTGATGAGGCAGC
GCGAGCTGAAGGTCGGCATCCCTGTGACCGATGAGAACGGCAATAGGCTGGGAGAGAGCGCCAACGCAGC
AAAGCAGGCCATCACACAGGTGGTGGTGTCCAGAATCCTGATGGCAGCACCTGGAATGGCAATCCCTCCC
TTCATCATGAATACCCTGGAGAAGAAGGCCTTCCTGAAGCGGTTTCCCTGGATGTCTGCCCCTATCCAAG
TGGGCCTGGTGGGCTTCTGCCTGGTGTTTGCCACCCCTCTGTGCTGTGCCCTGTTCCCACAGAAGAGCTC
CATGTCTGTGACAAGCCTGGAGGCCGAGCTGCAGGCCAAGATCCAGGAGTCCCACCCAGAGCTGCGGAGA
GTGTACTTTAATAAGGGCCTGTGAGACCCAGCTTTCTTGTACAAAGTTGGCATTATAAGAAAGCATTGCT
TATCAATTTGTTGCAACGAACAGGTCACTATCAGTCAAAATAAAATCATTATTTGCCATCCAGCTGATAT
CCCCTATAGTGAGTCGTATTACATGGTCATAGCTGTTTCCTGGCAGCTCTGGCCCGTGTCTCAAAATCTC
TGATGTTACATTGCACAAGATAAAAATATATCATCATGAACAATAAAACTGTCTGCTTACATAAACAGTA
ATACAAGGGGTGTTATGAGCCATATTCAACGGGAAACGTCGAGGCCGCGATTAAATTCCAACATGGATGC
TGATTTATATGGGTATAAATGGGCTCGCGATAATGTCGGGCAATCAGGTGCGACAATCTATCGCTTGTAT
GGGAAGCCCGATGCGCCAGAGTTGTTTCTGAAACATGGCAAAGGTAGCGTTGCCAATGATGTTACAGATG
AGATGGTCAGACTAAACTGGCTGACGGAATTTATGCCTCTTCCGACCATCAAGCATTTTATCCGTACTCC
TGATGATGCATGGTTACTCACCACTGCGATCCCCGGAAAAACAGCATTCCAGGTATTAGAAGAATATCCT
GATTCAGGTGAAAATATTGTTGATGCGCTGGCAGTGTTCCTGCGCCGGTTGCATTCGATTCCTGTTTGTA
ATTGTCCTTTTAACAGCGATCGCGTATTTCGTCTCGCTCAGGCGCAATCACGAATGAATAACGGTTTGGT
TGATGCGAGTGATTTTGATGACGAGCGTAATGGCTGGCCTGTTGAACAAGTCTGGAAAGAAATGCATAAA
CTTTTGCCATTCTCACCGGATTCAGTCGTCACTCATGGTGATTTCTCACTTGATAACCTTATTTTTGACG
AGGGGAAATTAATAGGTTGTATTGATGTTGGACGAGTCGGAATCGCAGACCGATACCAGGATCTTGCCAT
CCTATGGAACTGCCTCGGTGAGTTTTCTCCTTCATTACAGAAACGGCTTTTTCAAAAATATGGTATTGAT
AATCCTGATATGAATAAATTGCAGTTTCATTTGATGCTCGATGAGTTTTTCTAATCAGAATTGGTTAATT
GGTTGTAACACTGGCAGAGCATTACGCTGACTTGACGGGACGGCGCAAGCTCATGACCAAAATCCCTTAA
CGTGAGTTACGCGTCGTTCCACTGAGCGTCAGACCCCGTAGAAAAGATCAAAGGATCTTCTTGAGATCCT
TTTTTTCTGCGCGTAATCTGCTGCTTGCAAACAAAAAAACCACCGCTACCAGCGGTGGTTTGTTTGCCGG
ATCAAGAGCTACCAACTCTTTTTCCGAAGGTAACTGGCTTCAGCAGAGCGCAGATACCAAATACTGTTCT
TCTAGTGTAGCCGTAGTTAGGCCACCACTTCAAGAACTCTGTAGCACCGCCTACATACCTCGCTCTGCTA
ATCCTGTTACCAGTGGCTGCTGCCAGTGGCGATAAGTCGTGTCTTACCGGGTTGGACTCAAGACGATAGT
TACCGGATAAGGCGCAGCGGTCGGGCTGAACGGGGGGTTCGTGCACACAGCCCAGCTTGGAGCGAACGAC
CTACACCGAACTGAGATACCTACAGCGTGAGCTATGAGAAAGCGCCACGCTTCCCGAAGGGAGAAAGGCG
GACAGGTATCCGGTAAGCGGCAGGGTCGGAACAGGAGAGCGCACGAGGGAGCTTCCAGGGGGAAACGCCT
GGTATCTTTATAGTCCTGTCGGGTTTCGCCACCTCTGACTTGAGCGTCGATTTTTGTGATGCTCGTCAGG
GGGGCGGAGCCTATGGAAAAACGCCAGCAACGCGGCCTTTTTACGGTTCCTGGCCTTTTGCTGGCCTTTT
GCTCACATGTTCTTTCCTGCGTTATCCCCTGATTCTGTGGATAACCGTATTACCGCCTTTGAGTGAGCTG
ATACCGCTCGCCGCAGCCGAACGACCGAGCGCAGCGAGTCAGTGAGCGAGGAAGCGGAAGAGCGCCCAAT
ACGCAAACCGCCTCTCCCCGCGCGTTGGCCGATTCATTAATGCAGCTGGCACGACAGGTTTCCCGACTGG
AAAGCGGGCAGTGAGCGCAACGCAATTAATACGCGTACCGCTAGCCAGGAAGAGTTTGTAGAAACGCAAA
AAGGCCATCCGTCAGGATGGCCTTCTGCTTAGTTTGATGCCTGGCAGTTTATGGCGGGCGTCCTGCCCGC
CACCCTCCGGGCCGTTGCTTCACAACGTTCAAATCCGCTCCCGGCGGATTTGTCCTACTCAGGAGAGCGT
TCACCGACAAACAACAGATAAAACGAAAGGCCCAGTCTTCCGACTGAGCCTTTCGTTTTATTTGATGCCT
GGCAGTTCCCTACTCTCGCGTTAACGCTAGCATGGATGTTTTCCCAGTCACGACGTTGTAAAACGACGGC
CAGTCTTAAGCTCGGGCCC
Features (pLannotate 1.2.2; 10 found; start..end, strand, type, name):
      1..100     +  protein_bind   attL1: mutant version of attL; recombination site for the Gateway® LR reaction LR Clonase™
    106..1071    +  CDS            SFXN1: SFXN1_HUMAN - Experimental evidence at protein level: Swiss-Prot protein existence level 1. Mitochondrial serine transporter that mediates transport of serine into mitochondria, an important step of the one-carbon metabolism pathway (PubMed:30442778). Mitochondrial serine is converted to glycine and formate, which then exits to the cytosol where it is used to generate the charged folates that serve as one-carbon donors (PubMed:30442778). Transports both D-serine and L-serine (PubMed:30442778). Also able to transport other amino-acids, such as alanine (PubMed:30442778). May be indirectly involv
   1076..1175    -  protein_bind   attL2: mutant version of attL; recombination site for the Gateway® LR reaction LR Clonase™
   1193..1211    -  promoter       T7 promoter: promoter for bacteriophage T7 RNA polymerase
   1345..2154    +  CDS            KanR: aminoglycoside phosphotransferase; aph(3')-Ia; confers resistance to kanamycin in bacteria or G418 (Geneticin®) in eukaryotes
   2301..2889    +  rep_origin     ori: high-copy-number ColE1/pMB1/pBR322/pUC origin of replication
   3072..3164    +  CDS            lacI (fragment): lac repressor; lacI; The lac repressor binds to the lac operator to inhibit transcription in E. coli. This inhibition can be relieved by adding lactose or isopropyl-β-D-thiogalactopyranoside (IPTG).
   3219..3246    -  terminator     rrnB T2 terminator: transcription terminator T2 from the E. coli rrnB gene
   3378..3421    +  terminator     rrnB T1 terminator: Escherichia coli rrnB; transcription terminator T1 from the E. coli rrnB gene
   3468..3504    -  CDS            lacZα (fragment): LacZα fragment of β-galactosidase; lacZ fragment
