[The description below was written by a language model from this plasmid's Addgene catalogue record and pLannotate feature annotations shown in this document.]
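Description:
pDONR221-SFXN1_STOP is a Gateway entry clone built on the pDONR221 backbone, carrying a codon-optimized open reading frame for human SFXN1 (also known as SLC56A1). The sequenced plasmid is about 3.5 kb and is maintained in E. coli through a high-copy ColE1/pUC-type origin, with selection by a kanamycin resistance gene (aminoglycoside phosphotransferase). Although the catalogue lists the vector type as mammalian expression, the feature table shows no eukaryotic promoter or polyadenylation signal around the insert. The plasmid is therefore a shuttle for the ORF rather than an expression construct in its own right.

The roughly 970 bp SFXN1 coding sequence sits between attL1 and attL2, the recombination sites used by LR Clonase to move an insert directionally into an attR-containing destination vector of the user's choice. SFXN1 encodes a mitochondrial serine transporter that imports serine into mitochondria to feed one-carbon metabolism, and it can also carry other amino acids such as alanine. This version keeps a stop codon at the end of the ORF, so it suits destination vectors that express the native protein or add an N-terminal tag. A companion clone without the stop codon is available for C-terminal fusions. Other backbone elements include rrnB T1 and T2 terminators, which insulate the cloning region from read-through transcription, a T7 promoter next to attL2, and short residual lacI and lacZα fragments. M13 forward and reverse primer sites are used for sequence verification. The plasmid belongs to a consortium collection of solute carrier transporter clones assembled to support functional and drug-discovery studies.
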