Addgene plasmid #161477: pDONR221-SFXN1_STOP
Purpose: Gateway entry clone with codon-optimized ORF sequence for subcloning into custom expression vectors. Contains a STOP codon at the end of the codon-optimized ORF sequence.
Depositing lab: RESOLUTE Consortium & Giulio Superti-Furga. Depositing organization: CeMM Research Center for Molecular Medicine. Publication: The RESOLUTE consortium: unlocking SLC transporters for drug discovery. Superti-Furga G, Lackner D, Wiedmer T, Ingles-Prieto A, Barbosa B, Girardi E, Goldmann U, Gurtl B, Klavins K, Klimek C, Lindinger S, Lineiro-Retes E, Muller AC, Onstein S, Redinger G, Reil D, Sedlyarov V, Wolf G, Crawford M, Everley R, ... Steppan CM. Nat Rev Drug Discov. 2020 Jul;19(7):429-430. doi: 10.1038/d41573-020-00056-6. PubMed 32265506.
Backbone
  Vector backbone: pDONR221
  Backbone manufacturer: ThermoFisher Scientific
  Backbone size w/o insert (bp): 2550
  Vector type: Mammalian Expression
Growth in bacteria
  Bacterial resistance: Kanamycin, 50 μg/mL
  Growth temperature: 37°C
  Growth strain: NEB Stable
  Copy number: High Copy
Gene/Insert
  Gene/Insert name: SFXN1 (alt name: FLJ12876, SLC56A1)
  Species: H. sapiens (human)
  Insert size (bp): 969
  Entrez Gene: SFXN1 (a.k.a. SLC56A1, TCC)
  Cloning method: Gateway Cloning
  Sequencing primers: 5′ M13-fwd; 3′ M13-rev
Terms and licenses: Academic/Nonprofit Terms; Industry Terms
Depositor comments: This plasmid contains a STOP codon at the end of the codon-optimized ORF. For the version of this plasmid that does not contain a STOP codon, please see Addgene plasmid 132311 For more information on the full Resolute plasmid collection, please see www.addgene.org/depositor-collections/re-solute/. Please provide your feedback on this plasmid to the RESOLUTE consortium by filling out their RESOLUTE repository feedback form: https://forms.office.com/Pages/ResponsePage.aspx?id=0e05yklzmkS7rjFGQL4N7z4feCLQvEJAmVcOCM_u885UN1JJRko0Ukg4TVQwNTZLOUxPQVJWT1NHUCQlQCN0PWcu
How to cite: pDONR221-SFXN1_STOP was a gift from RESOLUTE Consortium & Giulio Superti-Furga (Addgene plasmid # 161477 ; http://n2t.net/addgene:161477 ; RRID:Addgene_161477)
