>Addgene plasmid #161477 | pDONR221-SFXN1_STOP | depositor partial sequence | sequence record 312889 | Codon-optimized ORF of SFXN1
ATGTCTGGCGAGCTGCCCCCTAACATCAATATCAAGGAGCCAAGATGGGACCAGAGCACCTTCATCGGCC
GCGCCAACCACTTCTTTACCGTGACAGATCCCCGGAACATCCTGCTGACAAATGAGCAGCTGGAGAGCGC
CCGGAAGATCGTGCACGACTACAGACAGGGAATCGTGCCACCAGGACTGACCGAGAACGAGCTGTGGAGA
GCCAAGTACATCTATGACTCCGCCTTCCACCCAGATACAGGCGAGAAGATGATCCTGATCGGCAGGATGT
CTGCCCAGGTGCCCATGAATATGACCATCACAGGCTGCATGATGACCTTTTATCGCACCACACCTGCCGT
GCTGTTCTGGCAGTGGATCAACCAGTCCTTTAATGCCGTGGTGAACTACACAAATAGGTCTGGCGACGCC
CCTCTGACCGTGAACGAGCTGGGCACAGCCTATGTGAGCGCCACCACAGGAGCAGTGGCAACCGCCCTGG
GCCTGAATGCACTGACAAAGCACGTGTCCCCACTGATCGGCCGCTTCGTGCCCTTTGCCGCAGTGGCCGC
CGCCAACTGTATCAATATCCCCCTGATGAGGCAGCGCGAGCTGAAGGTCGGCATCCCTGTGACCGATGAG
AACGGCAATAGGCTGGGAGAGAGCGCCAACGCAGCAAAGCAGGCCATCACACAGGTGGTGGTGTCCAGAA
TCCTGATGGCAGCACCTGGAATGGCAATCCCTCCCTTCATCATGAATACCCTGGAGAAGAAGGCCTTCCT
GAAGCGGTTTCCCTGGATGTCTGCCCCTATCCAAGTGGGCCTGGTGGGCTTCTGCCTGGTGTTTGCCACC
CCTCTGTGCTGTGCCCTGTTCCCACAGAAGAGCTCCATGTCTGTGACAAGCCTGGAGGCCGAGCTGCAGG
CCAAGATCCAGGAGTCCCACCCAGAGCTGCGGAGAGTGTACTTTAATAAGGGCCTGTGA
